Addgene plasmid #136663: pVAX_CBI_AcrIIA5_D1126
Purpose: Expresses human codon-optimized AcrIIA5 D1126 in mammalian cells. ORF flanked by NotI and XhoI restriction sites
Depositing lab: Yannick Doyon. Depositing organization: Universite Laval. Publication: Widespread anti-CRISPR proteins in virulent bacteriophages inhibit a range of Cas9 proteins. Hynes AP, Rousseau GM, Agudelo D, Goulet A, Amigues B, Loehr J, Romero DA, Fremaux C, Horvath P, Doyon Y, Cambillau C, Moineau S. Nat Commun. 2018 Jul 25;9(1):2919. doi: 10.1038/s41467-018-05092-w. PubMed 30046034.
Backbone
  Vector backbone: pVAX_CBI
  Vector type: Mammalian Expression, Synthetic Biology
Growth in bacteria
  Bacterial resistance: Kanamycin, 50 μg/mL
  Growth temperature: 37°C
  Growth strain: DH5alpha
  Copy number: High Copy
Gene/Insert
  Gene/Insert name: AcrIIA5_D1126
  Species: H. sapiens (human), Synthetic
  Promoter: CMV
  Tag / fusion protein: No tag, No NLS
  Cloning method: Gibson Cloning
  Sequencing primers: 5′ TAT GGT TGG GAT AAG GCT GG
Terms and licenses: Academic/Nonprofit Terms; Industry Terms: Not Available to Industry
How to cite: pVAX_CBI_AcrIIA5_D1126 was a gift from Yannick Doyon (Addgene plasmid # 136663 ; http://n2t.net/addgene:136663 ; RRID:Addgene_136663)
