[The description below was written by a language model from this plasmid's Addgene catalogue record and pLannotate feature annotations shown in this document.]
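Description:
pVAX_CBI_AcrIIA5_D1126 is a compact (about 3.9 kb) mammalian expression plasmid built on the pVAX_CBI backbone. It expresses a human codon-optimized version of AcrIIA5 D1126, an anti-CRISPR protein from a virulent bacteriophage that inhibits Cas9 activity. The plasmid is maintained in E. coli at high copy through a ColE1/pUC-type origin of replication. Selection is with kanamycin, conferred by the Tn5 aminoglycoside phosphotransferase (NeoR/KanR) gene. Short fragments of the pBR322 bom region and the bla promoter are also annotated in the backbone.

The expression cassette begins with the human cytomegalovirus immediate-early enhancer and promoter. These are followed by a chimeric intron region, annotated as a fragment of CMV intron A joined to a truncated human β-globin intron; introns of this kind are generally included to improve mRNA processing and expression. The AcrIIA5 open reading frame is not itself annotated in the feature table. It presumably lies in the unannotated interval upstream of the bovine growth hormone polyadenylation signal that terminates the transcript, and according to the catalogue entry it is flanked by NotI and XhoI sites so the ORF can be exchanged. One discrepancy stands out: the catalogue describes the insert as having no tag and no NLS, yet the automated annotation detects a nucleoplasmin bipartite NLS, along with a short β-globin-like coding fragment, just downstream of the intron. The record does not resolve whether this element is in frame with the anti-CRISPR coding sequence.

The construct is intended for transient transfection of mammalian cells to test or exploit inhibition of Cas9-mediated genome editing.
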