Features (pLannotate 1.2.2; 11 found; start..end, strand, type, name):
     92..395     +  enhancer       CMV enhancer: human cytomegalovirus immediate early enhancer
    396..599     +  promoter       CMV promoter: human cytomegalovirus (CMV) immediate early promoter
    748..775     +  intron         CMV intron (fragment): modified intron A from human cytomegalovirus (CMV)
    780..1126    +  intron         β-globin intron (fragment): internally truncated intron from human β-globin
   1124..1216    +  CDS            HBB (fragment): HBB_ATEBE - Experimental evidence at protein level: Swiss-Prot protein existence level 1. Involved in oxygen transport from the lung to the various peripheral tissues. From Ateles belzebuth (White-bellied spider monkey).
   1213..1260    +  CDS            nucleoplasmin NLS: bipartite nuclear localization signal from nucleoplasmin
   1763..1987    +  polyA_signal   bGH poly(A) signal: bovine growth hormone polyadenylation signal
   2160..2954    +  CDS            NeoR/KanR: aminoglycoside phosphotransferase from Tn5; aph(3')-II (or nptII); confers resistance to neomycin, kanamycin, and G418 (Geneticin®)
   2975..3025    -  misc_feature   bom (fragment): basis of mobility region from pBR322
   3052..3140    +  promoter       AmpR promoter (fragment): bla
   3279..3867    +  rep_origin     ori: high-copy-number ColE1/pMB1/pBR322/pUC origin of replication
>Addgene plasmid #136663 | pVAX_CBI_AcrIIA5_D1126 | addgene full sequence | sequence record 273369 | Addgene NGS Result
CTTCGCGATGTACGGGCCAGATATACGCGTCTAGTTATTAATAGTAATCAATTACGGGGTCATTAGTTCA
TAGCCCATATATGGAGTTCCGCGTTACATAACTTACGGTAAATGGCCCGCCTGGCTGACCGCCCAACGAC
CCCCGCCCATTGACGTCAATAATGACGTATGTTCCCATAGTAACGCCAATAGGGACTTTCCATTGACGTC
AATGGGTGGAGTATTTACGGTAAACTGCCCACTTGGCAGTACATCAAGTGTATCATATGCCAAGTACGCC
CCCTATTGACGTCAATGACGGTAAATGGCCCGCCTGGCATTATGCCCAGTACATGACCTTATGGGACTTT
CCTACTTGGCAGTACATCTACGTATTAGTCATCGCTATTACCATGGTGATGCGGTTTTGGCAGTACATCA
ATGGGCGTGGATAGCGGTTTGACTCACGGGGATTTCCAAGTCTCCACCCCATTGACGTCAATGGGAGTTT
GTTTTGGCACCAAAATCAACGGGACTTTCCAAAATGTCGTAACAACTCCGCCCCATTGACGCAAATGGGC
GGTAGGCGTGTACGGTGGGAGGTCTATATAAGCAGAGCTCGTTTAGTGAACCGTCAGATCGCCTGGAGAC
GCCATCCACGCTGTTTTGACCTCCATAGAAGACACCGGGACCGATCCAGCCTCCGCGGATTCGAATCCCG
GCCGGGAACGGTGCATTGGAACGCGGATTCCCCGTGCCAAGAGTGACGTAAGTACCGCCTATAGAGTCTA
TAGGCCCACAAAAAATGCTTTCTTCTTTTAATATACTTTTTTGTTTATCTTATTTCTAATACTTTCCCTA
ATCTCTTTCTTTCAGGGCAATAATGATACAATGTATCATGCCTCTTTGCACCATTCTAAAGAATAACAGT
GATAATTTCTGGGTTAAGGCAATAGCAATATTTCTGCATATAAATATTTCTGCATATAAATTGTAACTGA
TGTAAGAGGTTTCATATTGCTAATAGCAGCTACAATCCAGCTACCATTCTGCTTTTATTTTATGGTTGGG
ATAAGGCTGGATTATTCTGAGTCCAAGCTAGGCCCTTTTGCTAATCATGTTCATACCTCTTATCTTCCTC
CCACAGCTCCTGGGCAACGTGCTGGTCTGTGTGCTGGCCCATCACTTTGGCAAAGAATTGGGATTCGAAC
ATCGATTGAATTCCTGTACAAGAAAAGGCCGGCGGCCACGAAAAAGGCCGGCCAGGCAAAAAAGAAAAAG
GGCGGAGGCTCTGGCGGCGGAAGCGCGGCCGCCATGGCCTATGGTAAAAGTAGGTATAACTCCTATCGCA
AACGCAACTTCAGCATCTCTGACAATCAAAGGAGAGAATACGCAAAGAAAATGAAGGAACTTGAACAGGC
ATTTGAGAACCTCGACGGATGGTACTTGAGTAGCATGAAAGATTCTGCGTATAAGGATTTCGGTAAGTAC
GAAATCCGACTTTCAAATCACTCAGCCGACAATCGCTATCATGACCTGGAGAACGGCCGCTTGATCGTGA
ATGTGAAAGCAAGCAAACTTAACTTTGTCGATATTATCGAGAATAAACTCGGCAAGATCATCGAAAAAAT
TGATACCCTGGACCTTGATAAATATCGCTTCATCAATGCGACCAAGCTGGAGAGGGACATTAAGTGCTAC
TATAAAGGGTATAAGACTAAGAAAGACGTTATCTGATAACTCGAGTCTAGAGGGCCCGTTTAAACCCGCT
GATCAGCCTCGACTGTGCCTTCTAGTTGCCAGCCATCTGTTGTTTGCCCCTCCCCCGTGCCTTCCTTGAC
CCTGGAAGGTGCCACTCCCACTGTCCTTTCCTAATAAAATGAGGAAATTGCATCGCATTGTCTGAGTAGG
TGTCATTCTATTCTGGGGGGTGGGGTGGGGCAGGACAGCAAGGGGGAGGATTGGGAAGACAATAGCAGGC
ATGCTGGGGATGCGGTGGGCTCTATGGCTTCTACTGGGCGGTTTTATGGACAGCAAGCGAACCGGAATTG
CCAGCTGGGGCGCCCTCTGGTAAGGTTGGGAAGCCCTGCAAAGTAAACTGGATGGCTTTCTTGCCGCCAA
GGATCTGATGGCGCAGGGGATCAAGCTCTGATCAAGAGACAGGATGAGGATCGTTTCGCATGATTGAACA
AGATGGATTGCACGCAGGTTCTCCGGCCGCTTGGGTGGAGAGGCTATTCGGCTATGACTGGGCACAACAG
ACAATCGGCTGCTCTGATGCCGCCGTGTTCCGGCTGTCAGCGCAGGGGCGCCCGGTTCTTTTTGTCAAGA
CCGACCTGTCCGGTGCCCTGAATGAACTGCAAGACGAGGCAGCGCGGCTATCGTGGCTGGCCACGACGGG
CGTTCCTTGCGCAGCTGTGCTCGACGTTGTCACTGAAGCGGGAAGGGACTGGCTGCTATTGGGCGAAGTG
CCGGGGCAGGATCTCCTGTCATCTCACCTTGCTCCTGCCGAGAAAGTATCCATCATGGCTGATGCAATGC
GGCGGCTGCATACGCTTGATCCGGCTACCTGCCCATTCGACCACCAAGCGAAACATCGCATCGAGCGAGC
ACGTACTCGGATGGAAGCCGGTCTTGTCGATCAGGATGATCTGGACGAAGAGCATCAGGGGCTCGCGCCA
GCCGAACTGTTCGCCAGGCTCAAGGCGAGCATGCCCGACGGCGAGGATCTCGTCGTGACCCATGGCGATG
CCTGCTTGCCGAATATCATGGTGGAAAATGGCCGCTTTTCTGGATTCATCGACTGTGGCCGGCTGGGTGT
GGCGGACCGCTATCAGGACATAGCGTTGGCTACCCGTGATATTGCTGAAGAGCTTGGCGGCGAATGGGCT
GACCGCTTCCTCGTGCTTTACGGTATCGCCGCTCCCGATTCGCAGCGCATCGCCTTCTATCGCCTTCTTG
ACGAGTTCTTCTGAATTATTAACGCTTACAATTTCCTGATGCGGTATTTTCTCCTTACGCATCTGTGCGG
TATTTCACACCGCATCAGGTGGCACTTTTCGGGGAAATGTGCGCGGAACCCCTATTTGTTTATTTTTCTA
AATACATTCAAATATGTATCCGCTCATGAGACAATAACCCTGATAAATGCTTCAATAATAGCACGTGCTA
AAACTTCATTTTTAATTTAAAAGGATCTAGGTGAAGATCCTTTTTGATAATCTCATGACCAAAATCCCTT
AACGTGAGTTTTCGTTCCACTGAGCGTCAGACCCCGTAGAAAAGATCAAAGGATCTTCTTGAGATCCTTT
TTTTCTGCGCGTAATCTGCTGCTTGCAAACAAAAAAACCACCGCTACCAGCGGTGGTTTGTTTGCCGGAT
CAAGAGCTACCAACTCTTTTTCCGAAGGTAACTGGCTTCAGCAGAGCGCAGATACCAAATACTGTTCTTC
TAGTGTAGCCGTAGTTAGGCCACCACTTCAAGAACTCTGTAGCACCGCCTACATACCTCGCTCTGCTAAT
CCTGTTACCAGTGGCTGCTGCCAGTGGCGATAAGTCGTGTCTTACCGGGTTGGACTCAAGACGATAGTTA
CCGGATAAGGCGCAGCGGTCGGGCTGAACGGGGGGTTCGTGCACACAGCCCAGCTTGGAGCGAACGACCT
ACACCGAACTGAGATACCTACAGCGTGAGCTATGAGAAAGCGCCACGCTTCCCGAAGGGAGAAAGGCGGA
CAGGTATCCGGTAAGCGGCAGGGTCGGAACAGGAGAGCGCACGAGGGAGCTTCCAGGGGGAAACGCCTGG
TATCTTTATAGTCCTGTCGGGTTTCGCCACCTCTGACTTGAGCGTCGATTTTTGTGATGCTCGTCAGGGG
GGCGGAGCCTATGGAAAAACGCCAGCAACGCGGCCTTTTTACGGTTCCTGGCCTTTTGCTGGCCTTTTGC
TCACATGTTCTTGCTG
